>Addgene plasmid #159992 | pMK395 (AAVS1 CMV-OsTIR1(F74A)) | depositor full sequence | sequence record 309727 | pMK395 (AAVS1 CMV-OsTIR1(F74A)) sequence 10104 bps
AGCGCCCAATACGCAAACCGCCTCTCCCCGCGCGTTGGCCGATTCATTAATGCAGCTGGCACGACAGGTT
TCCCGACTGGAAAGCGGGCAGTGAGCGCAACGCAATTAATGTGAGTTAGCTCACTCATTAGGCACCCCAG
GCTTTACACTTTATGCTTCCGGCTCGTATGTTGTGTGGAATTGTGAGCGGATAACAATTTCACACAGGAA
ACAGCTATGACCATGATTACGCCAAGCTCAGAATTAACCCTCACTAAAGGGACTAGTCCTGCAGGTTTAA
ACGAATTCGCCCTTTGCTTTCTCTGACCAGCATTCTCTCCCCTGGGCCTGTGCCGCTTTCTGTCTGCAGC
TTGTGGCCTGGGTCACCTCTACGGCTGGCCCAGATCCTTCCCTGCCGCCTCCTTCAGGTTCCGTCTTCCT
CCACTCCCTCTTCCCCTTGCTCTCTGCTGTGTTGCTGCCCAAGGATGCTCTTTCCGGAGCACTTCCTTCT
CGGCGCTGCACCACGTGATGTCCTCTGAGCGGATCCTCCCCGTGTCTGGGTCCTCTCCGGGCATCTCTCC
TCCCTCACCCAACCCCATGCCGTCTTCACTCGCTGGGTTCCCTTTTCCTTCTCCTTCTGGGGCCTGTGCC
ATCTCTCGTTTCTTAGGATGGCCTTCTCCGACGGATGTCTCCCTTGCGTCCCGCCTCCCCTTCTTGTAGG
CCTGCATCATCACCGTTTTTCTGGACAACCCCAAAGTACCCCGTCTCCCTGGCTTTAGCCACCTCTCCAT
CCTCTTGCTTTCTTTGCCTGGACACCCCGTTCTCCTGTGGATTCGGGTCACCTCTCACTCCTTTCATTTG
GGCAGCTCCCCTACCCCCCTTACCTCTCTAGTCTGTGCTAGCTCTTCCAGCCCCCTGTCATGGCATCTTC
CAGGGGTCCGAGAGCTCAGCTAGTCTTCTTCCTCCAACCCGGGCCCCTATGTCCACTTCAGGACAGCATG
TTTGCTGCCTCCAGGGATCCTGTGTCCCCGAGCTGGGACCACCTTATATTCCCAGGGCCGGTTAATGTGG
CTCTGGTTCTGGGTACTTTTATCTGTCCCCTCCACCCCACAGTGGGGCAAGCTAGTAATCAATTACGGGG
TCATTAGTTCATAGCCCATATATGGAGTTCCGCGTTACATAACTTACGGTAAATGGCCCGCCTGGCTGAC
CGCCCAACGACCCCCGCCCATTGACGTCAATAATGACGTATGTTCCCATAGTAACGCCAATAGGGACTTT
CCATTGACGTCAATGGGTGGAGTATTTACGGTAAACTGCCCACTTGGCAGTACATCAAGTGTATCATATG
CCAAGTACGCCCCCTATTGACGTCAATGACGGTAAATGGCCCGCCTGGCATTATGCCCAGTACATGACCT
TATGGGACTTTCCTACTTGGCAGTACATCTACGTATTAGTCATCGCTATTACCATGGTGATGCGGTTTTG
GCAGTACATCAATGGGCGTGGATAGCGGTTTGACTCACGGGGATTTCCAAGTCTCCACCCCATTGACGTC
AATGGGAGTTTGTTTTGGCACCAAAATCAACGGGACTTTCCAAAATGTCGTAACAACTCCGCCCCATTGA
CGCAAATGGGCGGTAGGCGTGTACGGTGGGAGGTCTATATAAGCAGAGCTGGTTTAGTGAACCGTCAGAT
CCGCTAGCGCTGCCACCATGACATACTTTCCTGAAGAGGTCGTCGAACACATTTTTAGCTTCCTGCCTGC
ACAGAGAGATAGAAACACAGTGAGCCTGGTCTGCAAAGTGTGGTACGAGATCGAACGCCTGAGCCGGAGA
GGAGTGTTCGTCGGCAACTGCTATGCTGTGAGAGCAGGCAGGGTCGCCGCTAGGTTTCCAAATGTGCGCG
CACTGACCGTCAAGGGGAAACCCCACGCCGCCGACTTTAACCTGGTGCCCCCTGATTGGGGAGGATACGC
CGGCCCTTGGATCGAGGCAGCCGCTCGCGGCTGTCATGGACTGGAGGAACTGCGCATGAAGCGAATGGTG
GTCTCTGACGAAAGTCTGGAGCTGCTGGCTCGGAGCTTCCCTAGGTTTCGCGCACTGGTGCTGATTTCTT
GCGAAGGCTTCAGCACCGATGGACTGGCAGCCGTGGCCTCCCACTGTAAGCTGCTGCGGGAGCTGGACCT
CCAGGAGAATGAAGTGGAGGATAGAGGCCCCAGATGGCTGTCTTGCTTCCCAGACTCATGTACCAGCCTG
GTGTCCCTGAACTTTGCCTGCATCAAAGGCGAAGTGAATGCTGGGTCCCTGGAGCGGCTGGTCTCAAGAA
GCCCCAACCTGAGGTCTCTGCGGCTGAACCGGAGCGTGAGCGTGGACACTCTGGCTAAGATTCTGCTGAG
AACCCCTAACCTGGAGGATCTGGGAACCGGCAATCTGACAGACGATTTCCAGACAGAATCCTACTTTAAA
CTGACTTCTGCCCTGGAGAAGTGTAAAATGCTGAGGAGTCTGTCAGGATTCTGGGATGCTTCACCCGTGT
GCCTGAGCTTTATCTACCCTCTGTGTGCACAGCTGACAGGCCTGAACCTGAGCTATGCACCAACCCTGGA
CGCCAGTGATCTGACAAAGATGATCTCACGCTGCGTGAAACTCCAGCGACTGTGGGTGCTGGACTGTATT
TCCGATAAGGGGCTCCAGGTGGTCGCCAGCTCCTGCAAGGACCTCCAGGAGCTGAGAGTGTTCCCATCTG
ATTTTTACGTGGCCGGATATAGTGCTGTCACTGAGGAAGGCCTGGTGGCAGTCTCACTGGGATGCCCAAA
GCTGAACAGCCTGCTGTATTTCTGTCATCAGATGACTAATGCTGCACTGGTGACCGTCGCCAAGAACTGC
CCTAATTTCACCCGATTTCGGCTGTGTATTCTGGAACCAGGCAAACCCGACGTGGTCACATCCCAGCCAC
TGGATGAAGGGTTTGGAGCTATCGTGAGAGAGTGCAAGGGACTCCAGAGGCTGAGCATTTCCGGCCTGCT
GACAGACAAAGTGTTCATGTACATCGGCAAGTATGCTAAGCAGCTGGAGATGCTGAGCATTGCATTTGCC
GGAGACTCCGATAAGGGCATGATGCACGTGATGAACGGGTGTAAGAATCTGCGAAAACTGGAAATCCGGG
ACAGCCCTTTCGGGGATGCCGCTCTGCTGGGAAACTTTGCCAGATACGAGACAATGAGGAGCCTGTGGAT
GTCTAGTTGCAATGTGACTCTGAAGGGCTGTCAGGTCCTGGCTAGTAAAATGCCTATGCTGAACGTGGAA
GTCATTAATGAGCGGGACGGGTCTAACGAAATGGAGGAAAATCATGGCGACCTGCCAAAGGTGGAGAAAC
TGTATGTGTATCGGACCACCGCAGGGGCAAGAGATGATGCTCCCAACTTTGTGAAGATTCTGTGAGGATC
CATCGGATCCCGGGCCCGTCGACGGTACCGCGGGCCCGGGATCCACCGGGGCCGCGACTCTAGATCATAA
TCAGCCATACCACATTTGTAGAGGTTTTACTTGCTTTAAAAAACCTCCCACACCTCCCCCTGAACCTGAA
ACATAAAATGAATGCAATTGTTGTTGTTAACTTGTTTATTGCAGCTTATAATGGTTACAAATAAAGCAAT
AGCATCACAAATTTCACAAATAAAGCATTTTTTTCACTGCATTCTAGTTGTGGTTTGTCCAAACTCATCA
ATGTATCTTAAGCGATCATATTCAATAACCCTTAATATAACTTCGTATAATGTATGCTATACGAAGTTAT
TAGGTCTGAAGAGGAGTTTACGTCCAGCCAAGCTTAGGATCTCGACCTCGAAATTCTACCGGGTAGGGGA
GGCGCTTTTCCCAAGGCAGTCTGGAGCATGCGCTTTAGCAGCCCCGCTGGGCACTTGGCGCTACACAAGT
GGCCTCTGGCCTCGCACACATTCCACATCCACCGGTAGGCGCCAACCGACTCCGTTCTTTGGTGGCCCCT
TCGCGCCACCTTCTACTCCTCCCCTAGTCAGGAAGTTCCCCCCCGCCCCGCAGCTCGCGTCGTGCAGGAC
GTGACAAATGGAAGTAGCACGTCTCACTAGTCTCGTGCAGATGGACAGCACCGCTGAGCAATGGAAGCGG
GTAGGCCTTTGGGGCAGCGGCCAATAGCAGCTTTGCTCCTTCGCTTTCTGGGCTCAGAGGCTGGGAAGGG
GTGGGTCCGGGGGCGGGCTCAGGGGCGGGCTCAGGGGCGGGGCGGGCGCCCGAAGGTCCTCCGGAGGCCC
GGCATTCTGCACGCTTCAAAAGCGCACGTCTGCCGCGCTGTTCTCCTCTTCCTCATCTCCGGGCCTTTCG
ACCTGCATCCATCTAGATCTCGAGCAGCTGAAGCTTACCATGACCGAGTACAAGCCCACGGTGCGCCTCG
CCACCCGCGACGACGTCCCCAGGGCCGTACGCACCCTCGCCGCCGCGTTCGCCGACTACCCCGCCACGCG
CCACACCGTCGATCCGGACCGCCACATCGAGCGGGTCACCGAGCTGCAAGAACTCTTCCTCACGCGCGTC
GGGCTCGACATCGGCAAGGTGTGGGTCGCGGACGACGGCGCCGCGGTGGCGGTCTGGACCACGCCGGAGA
GCGTCGAAGCGGGGGCGGTGTTCGCCGAGATCGGCCCGCGCATGGCCGAGTTGAGCGGTTCCCGGCTGGC
CGCGCAGCAACAGATGGAAGGCCTCCTGGCGCCGCACCGGCCCAAGGAGCCCGCGTGGTTCCTGGCCACC
GTCGGCGTCTCGCCCGACCACCAGGGCAAGGGTCTGGGCAGCGCCGTCGTGCTCCCCGGAGTGGAGGCGG
CCGAGCGCGCCGGGGTGCCCGCCTTCCTGGAGACCTCCGCGCCCCACAACCTCCCCTTCTACGAGCGGCT
CGGCTTCACCGTCACCGCCGACGTCGAGGTGCCCGAAGGACCGCGCACCTGGTGCATGACCCGCAAGCCC
GGTGCCTGACGCCCGCCCCACGACCCGCAGCGCCCGACCGAAAGGAGCGCACGACCCCATGCATCGATGA
TATCAGATCCCCGGGATGCAGAAATTGATGATCTATTAAACAATAAAGATGTCCACTAAAATGGAAGTTT
TTCCTGTCATACTTTGTTAAGAAGGGTGAGAACAGAGTACCTACATTTTGAATGGAAGGATTGGAGCTAC
GGGGGTGGGGGTGGGGTGGGATTAGATAAATGCCTGCTCTTTACTGAAGGCTCTTTACTATTGCTTTATG
ATAATGTTTCATAGTTGGATATCATAATTTAAACAAGCAAAACCAAATTAAGGGCCAGCTCATTCCTCCC
ACTCATGATCTATAGATCTATAGATCTCTCGTGGGATCATTGTTTTTCTCTTGATTCCCACTTTGTGGTT
CTAAGTACTGTGGTTTCCAAATGTGTCAGTTTCATAGCCTGAAGAACGAGATCAGCAGCCTCTGTTCCAC
ATACACTTCATTCTCAGTATTGTTTTGCCAAGTTCTAATTCCATCAGAAGCTGGTCGAGATCCGGAACCC
TTAATATAACTTCGTATAATGTATGCTATACGAAGTTATTAGGTCCCTCGAAGAGGTTCACTAAGCTTTA
CTAGGGACAGGATTGGTGACAGAAAAGCCCCATCCTTAGGCCTCCTCCTTCCTAGTCTCCTGATATTGGG
TCTAACCCCCACCTCCTGTTAGGCAGATTCCTTATCTGGTGACACACCCCCATTTCCTGGAGCCATCTCT
CTCCTTGCCAGAACCTCTAAGGTTTGCTTACGATGGAGCCAGAGAGGATCCTGGGAGGGAGAGCTTGGCA
GGGGGTGGGAGGGAAGGGGGGGATGCGTGACCTGCCCGGTTCTCAGTGGCCACCCTGCGCTACCCTCTCC
CAGAACCTGAGCTGCTCTGACGCGGCTGTCTGGTGCGTTTCACTGATCCTGGTGCTGCAGCTTCCTTACA
CTTCCCAAGAGGAGAAGCAGTTTGGAAAAACAAAATCAGAATAAGTTGGTCCTGAGTTCTAACTTTGGCT
CTTCACCTTTCTAGTCCCCAATTTATATTGTTCCTCCGTGCGTCAGTTTTACCTGTGAGATAAGGCCAGT
AGCCAGCCCCGTCCTGGCAGGGCTGTGGTGAGGAGGGGGGTGTCCGTGTGGAAAACTCCCTTTGTGAGAA
TGGTGCGTCCTAGGTGTTCACCAGGTCGTGGCCGCCTCTACTCCCTTTCTCTTTCTCCATCCTTCTTTCC
TTAAAGAGTCCCCAGTGCTATCTGGGACATATTCCTCCGCCCAGAGCAGGGTCCCGCTTCCCTAAGGCCC
TGCTCTGGGCTTCTGGGTTTGAGTCCTTGGCAAGCCCAGGAGAGGCGCTCAGGCTTCCCTGTCCCCCTTC
CTCGTCCACCATCTCATGCCCCTGGCTCTCCTGCCCCTTCCCTACAGGGGTTCCTGGCTCTGCTCTAAGG
GCAAGGGCGAATTCGCGGCCGCTAAATTCAATTCGCCCTATAGTGAGTCGTATTACAATTCACTGGCCGT
CGTTTTACAACGTCGTGACTGGGAAAACCCTGGCGTTACCCAACTTAATCGCCTTGCAGCACATCCCCCT
TTCGCCAGCTGGCGTAATAGCGAAGAGGCCCGCACCGATCGCCCTTCCCAACAGTTGCGCAGCCTATACG
TACGGCAGTTTAAGGTTTACACCTATAAAAGAGAGAGCCGTTATCGTCTGTTTGTGGATGTACAGAGTGA
TATTATTGACACGCCGGGGCGACGGATGGTGATCCCCCTGGCCAGTGCACGTCTGCTGTCAGATAAAGTC
TCCCGTGAACTTTACCCGGTGGTGCATATCGGGGATGAAAGCTGGCGCATGATGACCACCGATATGGCCA
GTGTGCCGGTCTCCGTTATCGGGGAAGAAGTGGCTGATCTCAGCCACCGCGAAAATGACATCAAAAACGC
CATTAACCTGATGTTCTGGGGAATATAAATGTCAGGCATGAGATTATCAAAAAGGATCTTCACCTAGATC
CTTTTCACGTAGAAAGCCAGTCCGCAGAAACGGTGCTGACCCCGGATGAATGTCAGCTACTGGGCTATCT
GGACAAGGGAAAACGCAAGCGCAAAGAGAAAGCAGGTAGCTTGCAGTGGGCTTACATGGCGATAGCTAGA
CTGGGCGGTTTTATGGACAGCAAGCGAACCGGAATTGCCAGCTGGGGCGCCCTCTGGTAAGGTTGGGAAG
CCCTGCAAAGTAAACTGGATGGCTTTCTTGCCGCCAAGGATCTGATGGCGCAGGGGATCAAGCTCTGATC
AAGAGACAGGATGAGGATCGTTTCGCATGATTGAACAAGATGGATTGCACGCAGGTTCTCCGGCCGCTTG
GGTGGAGAGGCTATTCGGCTATGACTGGGCACAACAGACAATCGGCTGCTCTGATGCCGCCGTGTTCCGG
CTGTCAGCGCAGGGGCGCCCGGTTCTTTTTGTCAAGACCGACCTGTCCGGTGCCCTGAATGAACTGCAAG
ACGAGGCAGCGCGGCTATCGTGGCTGGCCACGACGGGCGTTCCTTGCGCAGCTGTGCTCGACGTTGTCAC
TGAAGCGGGAAGGGACTGGCTGCTATTGGGCGAAGTGCCGGGGCAGGATCTCCTGTCATCTCACCTTGCT
CCTGCCGAGAAAGTATCCATCATGGCTGATGCAATGCGGCGGCTGCATACGCTTGATCCGGCTACCTGCC
CATTCGACCACCAAGCGAAACATCGCATCGAGCGAGCACGTACTCGGATGGAAGCCGGTCTTGTCGATCA
GGATGATCTGGACGAAGAGCATCAGGGGCTCGCGCCAGCCGAACTGTTCGCCAGGCTCAAGGCGAGCATG
CCCGACGGCGAGGATCTCGTCGTGACCCATGGCGATGCCTGCTTGCCGAATATCATGGTGGAAAATGGCC
GCTTTTCTGGATTCATCGACTGTGGCCGGCTGGGTGTGGCGGACCGCTATCAGGACATAGCGTTGGCTAC
CCGTGATATTGCTGAAGAGCTTGGCGGCGAATGGGCTGACCGCTTCCTCGTGCTTTACGGTATCGCCGCT
CCCGATTCGCAGCGCATCGCCTTCTATCGCCTTCTTGACGAGTTCTTCTGAATTATTAACGCTTACAATT
TCCTGATGCGGTATTTTCTCCTTACGCATCTGTGCGGTATTTCACACCGCATCAGGTGGCACTTTTCGGG
GAAATGTGCGCGGAACCCCTATTTGTTTATTTTTCTAAATACATTCAAATATGTATCCGCTCATGAGATT
ATCAAAAAGGATCTTCACCTAGATCCTTTTAAATTAAAAATGAAGTTTTAAATCAATCTAAAGTATATAT
GAGTAAACTTGGTCTGACAGTTACCAATGCTTAATCAGTGAGGCACCTATCTCAGCGATCTGTCTATTTC
GTTCATCCATAGTTGCCTGACTCCCCGTCGTGTAGATAACTACGATACGGGAGGGCTTACCATCTGGCCC
CAGTGCTGCAATGATACCGCGAGACCCACGCTCACCGGCTCCAGATTTATCAGCAATAAACCAGCCAGCC
GGAAGGGCCGAGCGCAGAAGTGGTCCTGCAACTTTATCCGCCTCCATCCAGTCTATTAATTGTTGCCGGG
AAGCTAGAGTAAGTAGTTCGCCAGTTAATAGTTTGCGCAACGTTGTTGCCATTGCTACAGGCATCGTGGT
GTCACGCTCGTCGTTTGGTATGGCTTCATTCAGCTCCGGTTCCCAACGATCAAGGCGAGTTACATGATCC
CCCATGTTGTGCAAAAAAGCGGTTAGCTCCTTCGGTCCTCCGATCGTTGTCAGAAGTAAGTTGGCCGCAG
TGTTATCACTCATGGTTATGGCAGCACTGCATAATTCTCTTACTGTCATGCCATCCGTAAGATGCTTTTC
TGTGACTGGTGAGTACTCAACCAAGTCATTCTGAGAATAGTGTATGCGGCGACCGAGTTGCTCTTGCCCG
GCGTCAATACGGGATAATACCGCGCCACATAGCAGAACTTTAAAAGTGCTCATCATTGGAAAACGTTCTT
CGGGGCGAAAACTCTCAAGGATCTTACCGCTGTTGAGATCCAGTTCGATGTAACCCACTCGTGCACCCAA
CTGATCTTCAGCATCTTTTACTTTCACCAGCGTTTCTGGGTGAGCAAAAACAGGAAGGCAAAATGCCGCA
AAAAAGGGAATAAGGGCGACACGGAAATGTTGAATACTCATACTCTTCCTTTTTCAATATTATTGAAGCA
TTTATCAGGGTTATTGTCTCATGACCAAAATCCCTTAACGTGAGTTTTCGTTCCACTGAGCGTCAGACCC
CGTAGAAAAGATCAAAGGATCTTCTTGAGATCCTTTTTTTCTGCGCGTAATCTGCTGCTTGCAAACAAAA
AAACCACCGCTACCAGCGGTGGTTTGTTTGCCGGATCAAGAGCTACCAACTCTTTTTCCGAAGGTAACTG
GCTTCAGCAGAGCGCAGATACCAAATACTGTTCTTCTAGTGTAGCCGTAGTTAGGCCACCACTTCAAGAA
CTCTGTAGCACCGCCTACATACCTCGCTCTGCTAATCCTGTTACCAGTGGCTGCTGCCAGTGGCGATAAG
TCGTGTCTTACCGGGTTGGACTCAAGACGATAGTTACCGGATAAGGCGCAGCGGTCGGGCTGAACGGGGG
GTTCGTGCACACAGCCCAGCTTGGAGCGAACGACCTACACCGAACTGAGATACCTACAGCGTGAGCTATG
AGAAAGCGCCACGCTTCCCGAAGGGAGAAAGGCGGACAGGTATCCGGTAAGCGGCAGGGTCGGAACAGGA
GAGCGCACGAGGGAGCTTCCAGGGGGAAACGCCTGGTATCTTTATAGTCCTGTCGGGTTTCGCCACCTCT
GACTTGAGCGTCGATTTTTGTGATGCTCGTCAGGGGGGCGGAGCCTATGGAAAAACGCCAGCAACGCGGC
CTTTTTACGGTTCCTGGCCTTTTGCTGGCCTTTTGCTCACATGTTCTTTCCTGCGTTATCCCCTGATTCT
GTGGATAACCGTATTACCGCCTTTGAGTGAGCTGATACCGCTCGCCGCAGCCGAACGACCGAGCGCAGCG
AGTCAGTGAGCGAGGAAGCGGAAG
Features (pLannotate 1.2.2; 28 found; start..end, strand, type, name):
      2..94      +  CDS            lacI (fragment): lac repressor; lacI; The lac repressor binds to the lac operator to inhibit transcription in E. coli. This inhibition can be relieved by adding lactose or isopropyl-β-D-thiogalactopyranoside (IPTG).
    107..128     +  protein_bind   CAP binding site: CAP binding activates transcription in the presence of cAMP. E. coli catabolite activator protein
    143..173     +  promoter       lac promoter: promoter for the E. coli lac operon
    181..197     +  protein_bind   lac operator: The lac repressor binds to the lac operator to inhibit transcription in E. coli. This inhibition can be relieved by adding lactose or isopropyl-β-D-thiogalactopyranoside (IPTG). lac repressor encoded by lacI
    242..260     +  promoter       T3 promoter: promoter for bacteriophage T3 RNA polymerase
    295..1098    +  misc_feature   HA-L: left homology arm from the adeno-associated virus integration site (AAVS1) within intron 1 of the human PPP1R12C gene
   1153..1456    +  enhancer       CMV enhancer: human cytomegalovirus immediate early enhancer
   1457..1660    +  promoter       CMV promoter: human cytomegalovirus (CMV) immediate early promoter
   1698..3422    +  CDS            AFB2: AFB2_ARATH - Also known as LRF2. Experimental evidence at protein level: Swiss-Prot protein existence level 1. Component of SCF(ASK-cullin-F-box) E3 ubiquitin ligase complexes, which may mediate the ubiquitination and subsequent proteasomal degradation of target proteins. Confers sensitivity to the virulent bacterial pathogen P.syringae (By similarity). Auxin receptor that mediates Aux/IAA proteins proteasomal degradation and auxin- regulated transcription. Involved in embryogenesis regulation by auxin. From Arabidopsis thaliana (Mouse-ear cress).
   3448..3474    +  misc_feature   MCS (fragment): multiple cloning site
   3493..3576    +  CDS            large T antigen (fragment): large T antigen from SV40 (simian virus 40)
   3599..3720    +  polyA_signal   SV40 poly(A) signal: SV40 polyadenylation signal
   3747..3780    -  protein_bind   loxP: Cre-mediated recombination occurs in the 8-bp core sequence (GCATACAT). Cre recombinase
   3841..4340    +  promoter       PGK promoter: mouse phosphoglycerate kinase 1 promoter
   4380..4979    +  CDS            PuroR (fragment): puromycin N-acetyltransferase; pac from Streptomyces; confers resistance to puromycin
   5057..5509    +  polyA_signal   PGK poly(A) signal: mouse phosphoglycerate kinase 1 polyadenylation signal
   5536..5569    -  protein_bind   loxP: Cre-mediated recombination occurs in the 8-bp core sequence (GCATACAT). Cre recombinase
   5600..6436    +  misc_feature   HA-R: right homology arm from the adeno-associated virus integration site (AAVS1) within intron 1 of the human PPP1R12C gene
   6477..6495    -  promoter       T7 promoter: promoter for bacteriophage T7 RNA polymerase
   6498..6645    +  CDS            lacZα (fragment): LacZα fragment of β-galactosidase; lacZ fragment
   6655..6958    +  CDS            ccdB (fragment): CcdB, a bacterial toxin that poisons DNA gyrase; ccdB; Plasmids containing the ccdB gene cannot be propagated in standard E. coli strains.
   7006..7275    +  CDS            tnpA (fragment): TN5P_ECOLX - Also known as tnp. Experimental evidence at protein level: Swiss-Prot protein existence level 1. Mediates transposition of transposon Tn5 by a 'cut and paste' mechanism. First, the monomeric transposase binds the 19 bp inverted DNA repeats flanking the transposon. Then, dimerization of the DNA- bound transposase creates a synaptic DNA complex. After nicking of the first DNA strand, excision of the transposon proceeds through a series of intermediates. The transposase then mediates the insertion of the transposon at a new site by strand transfer. The activity of the wild- type tran
   7307..8101    +  CDS            NeoR/KanR: aminoglycoside phosphotransferase from Tn5; aph(3')-II (or nptII); confers resistance to neomycin, kanamycin, and G418 (Geneticin®)
   8122..8172    -  misc_feature   bom (fragment): basis of mobility region from pBR322
   8199..8258    +  promoter       AmpR promoter (fragment): bla
   8351..9211    -  CDS            AmpR: β-lactamase; bla; confers resistance to ampicillin, carbenicillin, and related antibiotics
   9212..9264    -  promoter       AmpR promoter (fragment): bla
   9335..9923    +  rep_origin     ori: high-copy-number ColE1/pMB1/pBR322/pUC origin of replication
