>Addgene plasmid #159992 | pMK395 (AAVS1 CMV-OsTIR1(F74A)) | addgene full sequence | sequence record 314871 | Addgene NGS Result
TCAGTGAGCGAGGAAGCGGAAGAGCGCCCAATACGCAAACCGCCTCTCCCCGCGCGTTGGCCGATTCATT
AATGCAGCTGGCACGACAGGTTTCCCGACTGGAAAGCGGGCAGTGAGCGCAACGCAATTAATGTGAGTTA
GCTCACTCATTAGGCACCCCAGGCTTTACACTTTATGCTTCCGGCTCGTATGTTGTGTGGAATTGTGAGC
GGATAACAATTTCACACAGGAAACAGCTATGACCATGATTACGCCAAGCTCAGAATTAACCCTCACTAAA
GGGACTAGTCCTGCAGGTTTAAACGAATTCGCCCTTTGCTTTCTCTGACCAGCATTCTCTCCCCTGGGCC
TGTGCCGCTTTCTGTCTGCAGCTTGTGGCCTGGGTCACCTCTACGGCTGGCCCAGATCCTTCCCTGCCGC
CTCCTTCAGGTTCCGTCTTCCTCCACTCCCTCTTCCCCTTGCTCTCTGCTGTGTTGCTGCCCAAGGATGC
TCTTTCCGGAGCACTTCCTTCTCGGCGCTGCACCACGTGATGTCCTCTGAGCGGATCCTCCCCGTGTCTG
GGTCCTCTCCGGGCATCTCTCCTCCCTCACCCAACCCCATGCCGTCTTCACTCGCTGGGTTCCCTTTTCC
TTCTCCTTCTGGGGCCTGTGCCATCTCTCGTTTCTTAGGATGGCCTTCTCCGACGGATGTCTCCCTTGCG
TCCCGCCTCCCCTTCTTGTAGGCCTGCATCATCACCGTTTTTCTGGACAACCCCAAAGTACCCCGTCTCC
CTGGCTTTAGCCACCTCTCCATCCTCTTGCTTTCTTTGCCTGGACACCCCGTTCTCCTGTGGATTCGGGT
CACCTCTCACTCCTTTCATTTGGGCAGCTCCCCTACCCCCCTTACCTCTCTAGTCTGTGCTAGCTCTTCC
AGCCCCCTGTCATGGCATCTTCCAGGGGTCCGAGAGCTCAGCTAGTCTTCTTCCTCCAACCCGGGCCCCT
ATGTCCACTTCAGGACAGCATGTTTGCTGCCTCCAGGGATCCTGTGTCCCCGAGCTGGGACCACCTTATA
TTCCCAGGGCCGGTTAATGTGGCTCTGGTTCTGGGTACTTTTATCTGTCCCCTCCACCCCACAGTGGGGC
AAGCTAGTAATCAATTACGGGGTCATTAGTTCATAGCCCATATATGGAGTTCCGCGTTACATAACTTACG
GTAAATGGCCCGCCTGGCTGACCGCCCAACGACCCCCGCCCATTGACGTCAATAATGACGTATGTTCCCA
TAGTAACGCCAATAGGGACTTTCCATTGACGTCAATGGGTGGAGTATTTACGGTAAACTGCCCACTTGGC
AGTACATCAAGTGTATCATATGCCAAGTACGCCCCCTATTGACGTCAATGACGGTAAATGGCCCGCCTGG
CATTATGCCCAGTACATGACCTTATGGGACTTTCCTACTTGGCAGTACATCTACGTATTAGTCATCGCTA
TTACCATGGTGATGCGGTTTTGGCAGTACATCAATGGGCGTGGATAGCGGTTTGACTCACGGGGATTTCC
AAGTCTCCACCCCATTGACGTCAATGGGAGTTTGTTTTGGCACCAAAATCAACGGGACTTTCCAAAATGT
CGTAACAACTCCGCCCCATTGACGCAAATGGGCGGTAGGCGTGTACGGTGGGAGGTCTATATAAGCAGAG
CTGGTTTAGTGAACCGTCAGATCCGCTAGCGCTGCCACCATGACATACTTTCCTGAAGAGGTCGTCGAAC
ACATTTTTAGCTTCCTGCCTGCACAGAGAGATAGAAACACAGTGAGCCTGGTCTGCAAAGTGTGGTACGA
GATCGAACGCCTGAGCCGGAGAGGAGTGTTCGTCGGCAACTGCTATGCTGTGAGAGCAGGCAGGGTCGCC
GCTAGGTTTCCAAATGTGCGCGCACTGACCGTCAAGGGGAAACCCCACGCCGCCGACTTTAACCTGGTGC
CCCCTGATTGGGGAGGATACGCCGGCCCTTGGATCGAGGCAGCCGCTCGCGGCTGTCATGGACTGGAGGA
ACTGCGCATGAAGCGAATGGTGGTCTCTGACGAAAGTCTGGAGCTGCTGGCTCGGAGCTTCCCTAGGTTT
CGCGCACTGGTGCTGATTTCTTGCGAAGGCTTCAGCACCGATGGACTGGCAGCCGTGGCCTCCCACTGTA
AGCTGCTGCGGGAGCTGGACCTCCAGGAGAATGAAGTGGAGGATAGAGGCCCCAGATGGCTGTCTTGCTT
CCCAGACTCATGTACCAGCCTGGTGTCCCTGAACTTTGCCTGCATCAAAGGCGAAGTGAATGCTGGGTCC
CTGGAGCGGCTGGTCTCAAGAAGCCCCAACCTGAGGTCTCTGCGGCTGAACCGGAGCGTGAGCGTGGACA
CTCTGGCTAAGATTCTGCTGAGAACCCCTAACCTGGAGGATCTGGGAACCGGCAATCTGACAGACGATTT
CCAGACAGAATCCTACTTTAAACTGACTTCTGCCCTGGAGAAGTGTAAAATGCTGAGGAGTCTGTCAGGA
TTCTGGGATGCTTCACCCGTGTGCCTGAGCTTTATCTACCCTCTGTGTGCACAGCTGACAGGCCTGAACC
TGAGCTATGCACCAACCCTGGACGCCAGTGATCTGACAAAGATGATCTCACGCTGCGTGAAACTCCAGCG
ACTGTGGGTGCTGGACTGTATTTCCGATAAGGGGCTCCAGGTGGTCGCCAGCTCCTGCAAGGACCTCCAG
GAGCTGAGAGTGTTCCCATCTGATTTTTACGTGGCCGGATATAGTGCTGTCACTGAGGAAGGCCTGGTGG
CAGTCTCACTGGGATGCCCAAAGCTGAACAGCCTGCTGTATTTCTGTCATCAGATGACTAATGCTGCACT
GGTGACCGTCGCCAAGAACTGCCCTAATTTCACCCGATTTCGGCTGTGTATTCTGGAACCAGGCAAACCC
GACGTGGTCACATCCCAGCCACTGGATGAAGGGTTTGGAGCTATCGTGAGAGAGTGCAAGGGACTCCAGA
GGCTGAGCATTTCCGGCCTGCTGACAGACAAAGTGTTCATGTACATCGGCAAGTATGCTAAGCAGCTGGA
GATGCTGAGCATTGCATTTGCCGGAGACTCCGATAAGGGCATGATGCACGTGATGAACGGGTGTAAGAAT
CTGCGAAAACTGGAAATCCGGGACAGCCCTTTCGGGGATGCCGCTCTGCTGGGAAACTTTGCCAGATACG
AGACAATGAGGAGCCTGTGGATGTCTAGTTGCAATGTGACTCTGAAGGGCTGTCAGGTCCTGGCTAGTAA
AATGCCTATGCTGAACGTGGAAGTCATTAATGAGCGGGACGGGTCTAACGAAATGGAGGAAAATCATGGC
GACCTGCCAAAGGTGGAGAAACTGTATGTGTATCGGACCACCGCAGGGGCAAGAGATGATGCTCCCAACT
TTGTGAAGATTCTGTGAGGATCCATCGGATCCCGGGCCCGTCGACGGTACCGCGGGCCCGGGATCCACCG
GGGCCGCGACTCTAGATCATAATCAGCCATACCACATTTGTAGAGGTTTTACTTGCTTTAAAAAACCTCC
CACACCTCCCCCTGAACCTGAAACATAAAATGAATGCAATTGTTGTTGTTAACTTGTTTATTGCAGCTTA
TAATGGTTACAAATAAAGCAATAGCATCACAAATTTCACAAATAAAGCATTTTTTTCACTGCATTCTAGT
TGTGGTTTGTCCAAACTCATCAATGTATCTTAAGCGATCATATTCAATAACCCTTAATATAACTTCGTAT
AATGTATGCTATACGAAGTTATTAGGTCTGAAGAGGAGTTTACGTCCAGCCAAGCTTAGGATCTCGACCT
CGAAATTCTACCGGGTAGGGGAGGCGCTTTTCCCAAGGCAGTCTGGAGCATGCGCTTTAGCAGCCCCGCT
GGGCACTTGGCGCTACACAAGTGGCCTCTGGCCTCGCACACATTCCACATCCACCGGTAGGCGCCAACCG
ACTCCGTTCTTTGGTGGCCCCTTCGCGCCACCTTCTACTCCTCCCCTAGTCAGGAAGTTCCCCCCCGCCC
CGCAGCTCGCGTCGTGCAGGACGTGACAAATGGAAGTAGCACGTCTCACTAGTCTCGTGCAGATGGACAG
CACCGCTGAGCAATGGAAGCGGGTAGGCCTTTGGGGCAGCGGCCAATAGCAGCTTTGCTCCTTCGCTTTC
TGGGCTCAGAGGCTGGGAAGGGGTGGGTCCGGGGGCGGGCTCAGGGGCGGGCTCAGGGGCGGGGCGGGCG
CCCGAAGGTCCTCCGGAGGCCCGGCATTCTGCACGCTTCAAAAGCGCACGTCTGCCGCGCTGTTCTCCTC
TTCCTCATCTCCGGGCCTTTCGACCTGCATCCATCTAGATCTCGAGCAGCTGAAGCTTACCATGACCGAG
TACAAGCCCACGGTGCGCCTCGCCACCCGCGACGACGTCCCCAGGGCCGTACGCACCCTCGCCGCCGCGT
TCGCCGACTACCCCGCCACGCGCCACACCGTCGATCCGGACCGCCACATCGAGCGGGTCACCGAGCTGCA
AGAACTCTTCCTCACGCGCGTCGGGCTCGACATCGGCAAGGTGTGGGTCGCGGACGACGGCGCCGCGGTG
GCGGTCTGGACCACGCCGGAGAGCGTCGAAGCGGGGGCGGTGTTCGCCGAGATCGGCCCGCGCATGGCCG
AGTTGAGCGGTTCCCGGCTGGCCGCGCAGCAACAGATGGAAGGCCTCCTGGCGCCGCACCGGCCCAAGGA
GCCCGCGTGGTTCCTGGCCACCGTCGGCGTCTCGCCCGACCACCAGGGCAAGGGTCTGGGCAGCGCCGTC
GTGCTCCCCGGAGTGGAGGCGGCCGAGCGCGCCGGGGTGCCCGCCTTCCTGGAGACCTCCGCGCCCCACA
ACCTCCCCTTCTACGAGCGGCTCGGCTTCACCGTCACCGCCGACGTCGAGGTGCCCGAAGGACCGCGCAC
CTGGTGCATGACCCGCAAGCCCGGTGCCTGACGCCCGCCCCACGACCCGCAGCGCCCGACCGAAAGGAGC
GCACGACCCCATGCATCGATGATATCAGATCCCCGGGATGCAGAAATTGATGATCTATTAAACAATAAAG
ATGTCCACTAAAATGGAAGTTTTTCCTGTCATACTTTGTTAAGAAGGGTGAGAACAGAGTACCTACATTT
TGAATGGAAGGATTGGAGCTACGGGGGTGGGGGTGGGGTGGGATTAGATAAATGCCTGCTCTTTACTGAA
GGCTCTTTACTATTGCTTTATGATAATGTTTCATAGTTGGATATCATAATTTAAACAAGCAAAACCAAAT
TAAGGGCCAGCTCATTCCTCCCACTCATGATCTATAGATCTATAGATCTCTCGTGGGATCATTGTTTTTC
TCTTGATTCCCACTTTGTGGTTCTAAGTACTGTGGTTTCCAAATGTGTCAGTTTCATAGCCTGAAGAACG
AGATCAGCAGCCTCTGTTCCACATACACTTCATTCTCAGTATTGTTTTGCCAAGTTCTAATTCCATCAGA
AGCTGGTCGAGATCCGGAACCCTTAATATAACTTCGTATAATGTATGCTATACGAAGTTATTAGGTCCCT
CGAAGAGGTTCACTAAGCTTTACTAGGGACAGGATTGGTGACAGAAAAGCCCCATCCTTAGGCCTCCTCC
TTCCTAGTCTCCTGATATTGGGTCTAACCCCCACCTCCTGTTAGGCAGATTCCTTATCTGGTGACACACC
CCCATTTCCTGGAGCCATCTCTCTCCTTGCCAGAACCTCTAAGGTTTGCTTACGATGGAGCCAGAGAGGA
TCCTGGGAGGGAGAGCTTGGCAGGGGGTGGGAGGGAAGGGGGGGATGCGTGACCTGCCCGGTTCTCAGTG
GCCACCCTGCGCTACCCTCTCCCAGAACCTGAGCTGCTCTGACGCGGCTGTCTGGTGCGTTTCACTGATC
CTGGTGCTGCAGCTTCCTTACACTTCCCAAGAGGAGAAGCAGTTTGGAAAAACAAAATCAGAATAAGTTG
GTCCTGAGTTCTAACTTTGGCTCTTCACCTTTCTAGTCCCCAATTTATATTGTTCCTCCGTGCGTCAGTT
TTACCTGTGAGATAAGGCCAGTAGCCAGCCCCGTCCTGGCAGGGCTGTGGTGAGGAGGGGGGTGTCCGTG
TGGAAAACTCCCTTTGTGAGAATGGTGCGTCCTAGGTGTTCACCAGGTCGTGGCCGCCTCTACTCCCTTT
CTCTTTCTCCATCCTTCTTTCCTTAAAGAGTCCCCAGTGCTATCTGGGACATATTCCTCCGCCCAGAGCA
GGGTCCCGCTTCCCTAAGGCCCTGCTCTGGGCTTCTGGGTTTGAGTCCTTGGCAAGCCCAGGAGAGGCGC
TCAGGCTTCCCTGTCCCCCTTCCTCGTCCACCATCTCATGCCCCTGGCTCTCCTGCCCCTTCCCTACAGG
GGTTCCTGGCTCTGCTCTAAGGGCGAATTCGCGGCCGCTAAATTCAATTCGCCCTATAGTGAGTCGTATT
ACAATTCACTGGCCGTCGTTTTACAACGTCGTGACTGGGAAAACCCTGGCGTTACCCAACTTAATCGCCT
TGCAGCACATCCCCCTTTCGCCAGCTGGCGTAATAGCGAAGAGGCCCGCACCGATCGCCCTTCCCAACAG
TTGCGCAGCCTATACGTACGGCAGTTTAAGGTTTACACCTATAAAAGAGAGAGCCGTTATCGTCTGTTTG
TGGATGTACAGAGTGATATTATTGACACGCCGGGGCGACGGATGGTGATCCCCCTGGCCAGTGCACGTCT
GCTGTCAGATAAAGTCTCCCGTGAACTTTACCCGGTGGTGCATATCGGGGATGAAAGCTGGCGCATGATG
ACCACCGATATGGCCAGTGTGCCGGTCTCCGTTATCGGGGAAGAAGTGGCTGATCTCAGCCACCGCGAAA
ATGACATCAAAAACGCCATTAACCTGATGTTCTGGGGAATATAAATGTCAGGCATGAGATTATCAAAAAG
GATCTTCACCTAGATCCTTTTCACGTAGAAAGCCAGTCCGCAGAAACGGTGCTGACCCCGGATGAATGTC
AGCTACTGGGCTATCTGGACAAGGGAAAACGCAAGCGCAAAGAGAAAGCAGGTAGCTTGCAGTGGGCTTA
CATGGCGATAGCTAGACTGGGCGGTTTTATGGACAGCAAGCGAACCGGAATTGCCAGCTGGGGCGCCCTC
TGGTAAGGTTGGGAAGCCCTGCAAAGTAAACTGGATGGCTTTCTTGCCGCCAAGGATCTGATGGCGCAGG
GGATCAAGCTCTGATCAAGAGACAGGATGAGGATCGTTTCGCATGATTGAACAAGATGGATTGCACGCAG
GTTCTCCGGCCGCTTGGGTGGAGAGGCTATTCGGCTATGACTGGGCACAACAGACAATCGGCTGCTCTGA
TGCCGCCGTGTTCCGGCTGTCAGCGCAGGGGCGCCCGGTTCTTTTTGTCAAGACCGACCTGTCCGGTGCC
CTGAATGAACTGCAAGACGAGGCAGCGCGGCTATCGTGGCTGGCCACGACGGGCGTTCCTTGCGCAGCTG
TGCTCGACGTTGTCACTGAAGCGGGAAGGGACTGGCTGCTATTGGGCGAAGTGCCGGGGCAGGATCTCCT
GTCATCTCACCTTGCTCCTGCCGAGAAAGTATCCATCATGGCTGATGCAATGCGGCGGCTGCATACGCTT
GATCCGGCTACCTGCCCATTCGACCACCAAGCGAAACATCGCATCGAGCGAGCACGTACTCGGATGGAAG
CCGGTCTTGTCGATCAGGATGATCTGGACGAAGAGCATCAGGGGCTCGCGCCAGCCGAACTGTTCGCCAG
GCTCAAGGCGAGCATGCCCGACGGCGAGGATCTCGTCGTGACCCATGGCGATGCCTGCTTGCCGAATATC
ATGGTGGAAAATGGCCGCTTTTCTGGATTCATCGACTGTGGCCGGCTGGGTGTGGCGGACCGCTATCAGG
ACATAGCGTTGGCTACCCGTGATATTGCTGAAGAGCTTGGCGGCGAATGGGCTGACCGCTTCCTCGTGCT
TTACGGTATCGCCGCTCCCGATTCGCAGCGCATCGCCTTCTATCGCCTTCTTGACGAGTTCTTCTGAATT
ATTAACGCTTACAATTTCCTGATGCGGTATTTTCTCCTTACGCATCTGTGCGGTATTTCACACCGCATCA
GGTGGCACTTTTCGGGGAAATGTGCGCGGAACCCCTATTTGTTTATTTTTCTAAATACATTCAAATATGT
ATCCGCTCATGAGATTATCAAAAAGGATCTTCACCTAGATCCTTTTAAATTAAAAATGAAGTTTTAAATC
AATCTAAAGTATATATGAGTAAACTTGGTCTGACAGTTACCAATGCTTAATCAGTGAGGCACCTATCTCA
GCGATCTGTCTATTTCGTTCATCCATAGTTGCCTGACTCCCCGTCGTGTAGATAACTACGATACGGGAGG
GCTTACCATCTGGCCCCAGTGCTGCAATGATACCGCGAGACCCACGCTCACCGGCTCCAGATTTATCAGC
AATAAACCAGCCAGCCGGAAGGGCCGAGCGCAGAAGTGGTCCTGCAACTTTATCCGCCTCCATCCAGTCT
ATTAATTGTTGCCGGGAAGCTAGAGTAAGTAGTTCGCCAGTTAATAGTTTGCGCAACGTTGTTGCCATTG
CTACAGGCATCGTGGTGTCACGCTCGTCGTTTGGTATGGCTTCATTCAGCTCCGGTTCCCAACGATCAAG
GCGAGTTACATGATCCCCCATGTTGTGCAAAAAAGCGGTTAGCTCCTTCGGTCCTCCGATCGTTGTCAGA
AGTAAGTTGGCCGCAGTGTTATCACTCATGGTTATGGCAGCACTGCATAATTCTCTTACTGTCATGCCAT
CCGTAAGATGCTTTTCTGTGACTGGTGAGTACTCAACCAAGTCATTCTGAGAATAGTGTATGCGGCGACC
GAGTTGCTCTTGCCCGGCGTCAATACGGGATAATACCGCGCCACATAGCAGAACTTTAAAAGTGCTCATC
ATTGGAAAACGTTCTTCGGGGCGAAAACTCTCAAGGATCTTACCGCTGTTGAGATCCAGTTCGATGTAAC
CCACTCGTGCACCCAACTGATCTTCAGCATCTTTTACTTTCACCAGCGTTTCTGGGTGAGCAAAAACAGG
AAGGCAAAATGCCGCAAAAAAGGGAATAAGGGCGACACGGAAATGTTGAATACTCATACTCTTCCTTTTT
CAATATTATTGAAGCATTTATCAGGGTTATTGTCTCATGACCAAAATCCCTTAACGTGAGTTTTCGTTCC
ACTGAGCGTCAGACCCCGTAGAAAAGATCAAAGGATCTTCTTGAGATCCTTTTTTTCTGCGCGTAATCTG
CTGCTTGCAAACAAAAAAACCACCGCTACCAGCGGTGGTTTGTTTGCCGGATCAAGAGCTACCAACTCTT
TTTCCGAAGGTAACTGGCTTCAGCAGAGCGCAGATACCAAATACTGTTCTTCTAGTGTAGCCGTAGTTAG
GCCACCACTTCAAGAACTCTGTAGCACCGCCTACATACCTCGCTCTGCTAATCCTGTTACCAGTGGCTGC
TGCCAGTGGCGATAAGTCGTGTCTTACCGGGTTGGACTCAAGACGATAGTTACCGGATAAGGCGCAGCGG
TCGGGCTGAACGGGGGGTTCGTGCACACAGCCCAGCTTGGAGCGAACGACCTACACCGAACTGAGATACC
TACAGCGTGAGCTATGAGAAAGCGCCACGCTTCCCGAAGGGAGAAAGGCGGACAGGTATCCGGTAAGCGG
CAGGGTCGGAACAGGAGAGCGCACGAGGGAGCTTCCAGGGGGAAACGCCTGGTATCTTTATAGTCCTGTC
GGGTTTCGCCACCTCTGACTTGAGCGTCGATTTTTGTGATGCTCGTCAGGGGGGCGGAGCCTATGGAAAA
ACGCCAGCAACGCGGCCTTTTTACGGTTCCTGGCCTTTTGCTGGCCTTTTGCTCACATGTTCTTTCCTGC
GTTATCCCCTGATTCTGTGGATAACCGTATTACCGCCTTTGAGTGAGCTGATACCGCTCGCCGCAGCCGA
ACGACCGAGCGCAGCGAG
Features (pLannotate 1.2.2; 28 found; start..end, strand, type, name):
     24..116     +  CDS            lacI (fragment): lac repressor; lacI; The lac repressor binds to the lac operator to inhibit transcription in E. coli. This inhibition can be relieved by adding lactose or isopropyl-β-D-thiogalactopyranoside (IPTG).
    129..150     +  protein_bind   CAP binding site: CAP binding activates transcription in the presence of cAMP. E. coli catabolite activator protein
    165..195     +  promoter       lac promoter: promoter for the E. coli lac operon
    203..219     +  protein_bind   lac operator: The lac repressor binds to the lac operator to inhibit transcription in E. coli. This inhibition can be relieved by adding lactose or isopropyl-β-D-thiogalactopyranoside (IPTG). lac repressor encoded by lacI
    264..282     +  promoter       T3 promoter: promoter for bacteriophage T3 RNA polymerase
    317..1120    +  misc_feature   HA-L: left homology arm from the adeno-associated virus integration site (AAVS1) within intron 1 of the human PPP1R12C gene
   1175..1478    +  enhancer       CMV enhancer: human cytomegalovirus immediate early enhancer
   1479..1682    +  promoter       CMV promoter: human cytomegalovirus (CMV) immediate early promoter
   1720..3444    +  CDS            AFB2: AFB2_ARATH - Also known as LRF2. Experimental evidence at protein level: Swiss-Prot protein existence level 1. Component of SCF(ASK-cullin-F-box) E3 ubiquitin ligase complexes, which may mediate the ubiquitination and subsequent proteasomal degradation of target proteins. Confers sensitivity to the virulent bacterial pathogen P.syringae (By similarity). Auxin receptor that mediates Aux/IAA proteins proteasomal degradation and auxin- regulated transcription. Involved in embryogenesis regulation by auxin. From Arabidopsis thaliana (Mouse-ear cress).
   3470..3496    +  misc_feature   MCS (fragment): multiple cloning site
   3515..3598    +  CDS            large T antigen (fragment): large T antigen from SV40 (simian virus 40)
   3621..3742    +  polyA_signal   SV40 poly(A) signal: SV40 polyadenylation signal
   3769..3802    -  protein_bind   loxP: Cre-mediated recombination occurs in the 8-bp core sequence (GCATACAT). Cre recombinase
   3863..4362    +  promoter       PGK promoter: mouse phosphoglycerate kinase 1 promoter
   4402..5001    +  CDS            PuroR (fragment): puromycin N-acetyltransferase; pac from Streptomyces; confers resistance to puromycin
   5079..5531    +  polyA_signal   PGK poly(A) signal: mouse phosphoglycerate kinase 1 polyadenylation signal
   5558..5591    -  protein_bind   loxP: Cre-mediated recombination occurs in the 8-bp core sequence (GCATACAT). Cre recombinase
   5622..6458    +  misc_feature   HA-R: right homology arm from the adeno-associated virus integration site (AAVS1) within intron 1 of the human PPP1R12C gene
   6493..6511    -  promoter       T7 promoter: promoter for bacteriophage T7 RNA polymerase
   6514..6661    +  CDS            lacZα (fragment): LacZα fragment of β-galactosidase; lacZ fragment
   6671..6974    +  CDS            ccdB (fragment): CcdB, a bacterial toxin that poisons DNA gyrase; ccdB; Plasmids containing the ccdB gene cannot be propagated in standard E. coli strains.
   7022..7291    +  CDS            tnpA (fragment): TN5P_ECOLX - Also known as tnp. Experimental evidence at protein level: Swiss-Prot protein existence level 1. Mediates transposition of transposon Tn5 by a 'cut and paste' mechanism. First, the monomeric transposase binds the 19 bp inverted DNA repeats flanking the transposon. Then, dimerization of the DNA- bound transposase creates a synaptic DNA complex. After nicking of the first DNA strand, excision of the transposon proceeds through a series of intermediates. The transposase then mediates the insertion of the transposon at a new site by strand transfer. The activity of the wild- type tran
   7323..8117    +  CDS            NeoR/KanR: aminoglycoside phosphotransferase from Tn5; aph(3')-II (or nptII); confers resistance to neomycin, kanamycin, and G418 (Geneticin®)
   8138..8188    -  misc_feature   bom (fragment): basis of mobility region from pBR322
   8215..8274    +  promoter       AmpR promoter (fragment): bla
   8367..9227    -  CDS            AmpR: β-lactamase; bla; confers resistance to ampicillin, carbenicillin, and related antibiotics
   9228..9280    -  promoter       AmpR promoter (fragment): bla
   9351..9939    +  rep_origin     ori: high-copy-number ColE1/pMB1/pBR322/pUC origin of replication
