[The description below was written by a language model from this plasmid's Addgene catalogue record and pLannotate feature annotations shown in this document.]
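Description:
pMK395 (AAVS1 CMV-OsTIR1(F74A)) is a mammalian expression and genome-targeting donor plasmid of about 10.1 kb, built on the pMK359 backbone and designed to place an OsTIR1(F74A) expression cassette at the human AAVS1 safe-harbour locus. It is maintained in E. coli as a high-copy plasmid through a ColE1/pUC-type origin and selected with ampicillin. The backbone also carries a complete Tn5 NeoR/KanR gene and remnants of cloning-vector elements (lac promoter/operator, lacZα and ccdB fragments, T3 and T7 promoters), which appear to have no role in the payload.

The payload lies between left and right homology arms taken from intron 1 of PPP1R12C, the AAVS1 site. These arms allow homology-directed insertion, typically after a nuclease-induced break at the locus, although the record names no nuclease reagent. Within the arms, the CMV enhancer and promoter drive a roughly 1.7 kb open reading frame ending in an SV40 poly(A) signal. The automated annotation labels this frame as Arabidopsis AFB2, a related auxin-receptor F-box protein, whereas the catalogue entry identifies it as OsTIR1 with the F74A substitution. The species field of "human" probably reflects the target cells rather than the origin of the gene. Downstream is a mouse PGK promoter–puromycin resistance–PGK poly(A) cassette for selecting integrants. It is flanked by two loxP sites in the same orientation, so Cre can excise the marker afterwards.

The stated purpose is expression of OsTIR1(F74A) in human cells, in the context of the auxin-inducible degron 2 system, where the mutant receptor recruits degron-tagged proteins for ligand-dependent proteasomal degradation. The depositor and sequencing-derived records show the same feature layout and differ by only a few nucleotides in length.
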