Addgene plasmid #159992: pMK395 (AAVS1 CMV-OsTIR1(F74A))
Purpose: Expression of OsTIR1(F74A) in human cells
Depositing lab: Masato Kanemaki. Depositing organization: National Institute of Genetics. Publication: The auxin-inducible degron 2 technology provides sharp degradation control in yeast, mammalian cells, and mice. Yesbolatova A, Saito Y, Kitamoto N, Makino-Itou H, Ajima R, Nakano R, Nakaoka H, Fukui K, Gamo K, Tominari Y, Takeuchi H, Saga Y, Hayashi KI, Kanemaki MT. Nat Commun. 2020 Nov 11;11(1):5701. doi: 10.1038/s41467-020-19532-z. PubMed 33177522.
Backbone
  Vector backbone: pMK359
  Vector type: Mammalian Expression
  Selectable markers: Puromycin
Growth in bacteria
  Bacterial resistance: Ampicillin, 100 μg/mL
  Growth temperature: 37°C
  Growth strain: DH5alpha
  Copy number: High Copy
Gene/Insert
  Gene/Insert name: CMV-OsTIR1(F74A)
  Species: H. sapiens (human)
Terms and licenses: Academic/Nonprofit Terms; Industry Terms: Not Available to Industry
How to cite: pMK395 (AAVS1 CMV-OsTIR1(F74A)) was a gift from Masato Kanemaki (Addgene plasmid # 159992 ; http://n2t.net/addgene:159992 ; RRID:Addgene_159992)
